Addgene plasmid #190337: PE_CO-Mini-C
Purpose: Expressing the C-terminal of PE_CO-Mini using Rma intein and Cas9 673-674 split site, and pegRNA for PCSK9 +1A insertion
Depositing lab: Rasmus Bak. Depositing organization: Aarhus University. Publication: A truncated reverse transcriptase enhances prime editing by split AAV vectors. Gao Z, Ravendran S, Mikkelsen NS, Haldrup J, Cai H, Ding X, Paludan SR, Thomsen MK, Mikkelsen JG, Bak RO. Mol Ther. 2022 Jul 8. pii: S1525-0016(22)00422-1. doi: 10.1016/j.ymthe.2022.07.001. PubMed 35808824.
Backbone
  Vector backbone: AAV
  Vector type: AAV
Growth in bacteria
  Bacterial resistance: Ampicillin, 100 μg/mL
  Growth temperature: 37°C
  Growth strain: NEB Stable
  Copy number: High Copy
Gene/Insert
  Gene/Insert name: PE_CO-Mini-C, PCSK9 +1A insertion pegRNA
Terms and licenses: Academic/Nonprofit Terms; Industry Terms: Not Available to Industry
Depositor comments: Please visit https://www.biorxiv.org/content/10.1101/2021.11.05.467423v1 for bioRxiv preprint.
How to cite: PE_CO-Mini-C was a gift from Rasmus Bak (Addgene plasmid # 190337 ; http://n2t.net/addgene:190337 ; RRID:Addgene_190337)
