[The description below was written by a language model from this plasmid's Addgene catalogue record and pLannotate feature annotations shown in this document.]
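Description:
PE_CO-Mini-C is an AAV transfer plasmid that carries the C-terminal half of a split prime editor together with a pegRNA expression cassette. It is intended for dual-vector AAV delivery of prime editing to mammalian cells. The payload lies between AAV2 inverted terminal repeats, which allow it to be packaged into recombinant AAV. The left ITR is annotated only as short fragments, while the right one is detected in full. In bacteria the plasmid is maintained by a high-copy ColE1/pUC-type origin and selected with ampicillin through the β-lactamase gene. An f1/M13 phage origin is also present in the backbone.

Within the ITRs, a human U6 RNA polymerase III promoter drives an S. pyogenes Cas9 guide scaffold. According to the record this is a pegRNA programmed to insert a single A at position +1 in PCSK9. Downstream is the protein-coding unit. A short intein segment, matched by the annotation software to a DnaB homologue and identified in the catalogue as the Rma intein, is fused directly to the C-terminal portion of SpCas9, which was split between residues 673 and 674. This is followed by a Moloney murine leukaemia virus pol-derived segment corresponding to the truncated ("Mini") reverse transcriptase, and the unit ends with a rabbit β-globin polyadenylation signal. The promoter for this open reading frame is not annotated, although an unannotated gap precedes the intein.

When co-delivered with the matching N-terminal vector, intein-mediated protein trans-splicing should reconstitute the full prime editor. The two sequence records (sequencing result and depositor sequence) differ by ten nucleotides, with the offset arising in the guide region, but are otherwise annotated almost identically.
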