Features (pLannotate 1.2.2; 17 found; start..end, strand, type, name):
     12..39      +  repeat_region  AAV2 ITR (fragment): inverted terminal repeat of adeno-associated virus serotype 2 inverted
     68..95      +  repeat_region  AAV2 ITR (fragment): inverted terminal repeat of adeno-associated virus serotype 2 inverted
    139..158     +  enhancer       CMV enhancer (fragment): human cytomegalovirus immediate early enhancer
    159..399     +  promoter       U6 promoter: RNA polymerase III promoter for human U6 snRNA
    447..514     +  misc_RNA       tracrRNA (fragment): trans-activating CRISPR RNA for the Streptococcus pyogenes CRISPR/Cas9 system
    888..1031    +  CDS            dnaB (fragment): DNAB_SYNY3 - Experimental evidence at protein level: Swiss-Prot protein existence level 1. Participates in initiation and elongation during chromosome replication; it exhibits DNA-dependent ATPase activity. From Synechocystis sp. (strain PCC 6803 / Kazusa).
   1029..3106    +  CDS            Cas9(C) (fragment): C-terminal portion of Streptococcus pyogenes Cas9 (Zetsche et al., 2015)
   3210..4619    +  CDS            gag-pol (fragment): POL_MLVMS - Experimental evidence at protein level: Swiss-Prot protein existence level 1. [Integrase]: Catalyzes viral DNA integration into the host chromosome, by performing a series of DNA cutting and joining reactions. This enzyme activity takes place after virion entry into a cell and reverse transcription of the RNA genome in dsDNA. The first step in the integration process is 3' processing. This step requires a complex comprising the viral genome, matrix protein and integrase. This complex is called the pre-integration complex (PIC). The integrase protein removes 2 nucleotides from each
   4692..4747    +  polyA_signal   β-globin poly(A) signal: rabbit β-globin polyadenylation signal (Gil and Proudfoot, 1987)
   4756..4896    +  repeat_region  AAV2 ITR: inverted terminal repeat of adeno-associated virus serotype 2 inverted
   4901..4952    -  misc_feature   bom (fragment): basis of mobility region from pBR322
   4971..5351    +  rep_origin     M13 ori (sequence partly withheld): M13 bacteriophage origin of replication; arrow indicates direction of (+) strand synthesis
   5427..5476    -  misc_feature   bom (fragment): basis of mobility region from pBR322
   5578..5613    -  CDS            rop (fragment): Rop protein, which maintains plasmids at low copy number; rop
   5708..5812    +  promoter       AmpR promoter: bla
   5813..6673    +  CDS            AmpR: β-lactamase; bla; confers resistance to ampicillin, carbenicillin, and related antibiotics
   6844..7432    +  rep_origin     ori: high-copy-number ColE1/pMB1/pBR322/pUC origin of replication
>Addgene plasmid #190337 | PE_CO-Mini-C | depositor full sequence | sequence record 368872 | PE_CO-Mini-C sequence 7493 bps
CCTGCAGGCAGCTGCGCGCTCGCTCGCTCACTGAGGCCGCCCGGGCGTCGGGCGACCTTTGGTCGCCCGG
CCTCAGTGAGCGAGCGAGCGCGCAGAGAGGGAGTGGCCAACTCCATCACTAGGGGTTCCTGCGGCCGCGA
CATTGATTATTGACTAGTGAGGGCCTATTTCCCATGATTCCTTCATATTTGCATATACGATACAAGGCTG
TTAGAGAGATAATTAGAATTAATTTGACTGTAAACACAAAGATATTAGTACAAAATACGTGACGTAGAAA
GTAATAATTTCTTGGGTAGTTTGCAGTTTTAAAATTATGTTTTAAAATGGACTATCATATGCTTACCGTA
ACTTGAAAGTATTTCGATTTCTTGGCTTTATATATCTTGTGGAAAGGACGAAACACCGCCCATACCTTGG
AGCAACGGGTTTCAGAGCTATGCTGGAAACAGCATAGCAAGTTGAAATAAGGCTAGTCCGTTATCAACTT
GAAAAAGTGGCACCGAGTCGGTGCACCTTCCGCCGATTGCTCCAAGGTTTTTTACTAGTATGGAGGCGGT
ACTATGTAGATGAGAATTCAGGAGCAAACTGGGAAAAGCAACTGCTTCCAAATATTTGTGATTTTTACAG
TGTAGTTTTGGAAAAACTCTTAGCCTACCAATTCTTCTAAGTGTTTTAAAATGTGGGAGCCAGTACACAT
GAAGTTATAGAGTGTTTTAATGAGGCTTAAATATTTACCGTAACTATGAAATGCTACGCATATCATGCTG
TTCAGGCTCCGTGGCCACGCAACTCATACTGACCGGTGAGCCGCCACCATGAAACGGACAGCCGACGGAA
GCGAGTTCGAGTCACCAAAGAAGAAGCGGAAAGTCGCGGCGGCGTGCCCGGAACTGCGTCAGCTGGCGCA
GAGCGATGTGTATTGGGATCCGATTGTGAGCATTGAACCGGATGGCGTGGAAGAAGTGTTTGATCTGACC
GTGCCGGGCCCGCATAACTTTGTGGCGAACGATATTATTGCGCATAACTCCGGCAAGACAATCCTGGATT
TCCTGAAGTCCGACGGCTTCGCCAACAGAAACTTCATGCAGCTGATCCACGACGACAGCCTGACCTTTAA
AGAGGACATCCAGAAAGCCCAGGTGTCCGGCCAGGGCGATAGCCTGCACGAGCACATTGCCAATCTGGCC
GGCAGCCCCGCCATTAAGAAGGGCATCCTGCAGACAGTGAAGGTGGTGGACGAGCTCGTGAAAGTGATGG
GCCGGCACAAGCCCGAGAACATCGTGATCGAAATGGCCAGAGAGAACCAGACCACCCAGAAGGGACAGAA
GAACAGCCGCGAGAGAATGAAGCGGATCGAAGAGGGCATCAAAGAGCTGGGCAGCCAGATCCTGAAAGAA
CACCCCGTGGAAAACACCCAGCTGCAGAACGAGAAGCTGTACCTGTACTACCTGCAGAATGGGCGGGATA
TGTACGTGGACCAGGAACTGGACATCAACCGGCTGTCCGACTACGATGTGGACGCTATCGTGCCTCAGAG
CTTTCTGAAGGACGACTCCATCGACAACAAGGTGCTGACCAGAAGCGACAAGAACCGGGGCAAGAGCGAC
AACGTGCCCTCCGAAGAGGTCGTGAAGAAGATGAAGAACTACTGGCGGCAGCTGCTGAACGCCAAGCTGA
TTACCCAGAGAAAGTTCGACAATCTGACCAAGGCCGAGAGAGGCGGCCTGAGCGAACTGGATAAGGCCGG
CTTCATCAAGAGACAGCTGGTGGAAACCCGGCAGATCACAAAGCACGTGGCACAGATCCTGGACTCCCGG
ATGAACACTAAGTACGACGAGAATGACAAGCTGATCCGGGAAGTGAAAGTGATCACCCTGAAGTCCAAGC
TGGTGTCCGATTTCCGGAAGGATTTCCAGTTTTACAAAGTGCGCGAGATCAACAACTACCACCACGCCCA
CGACGCCTACCTGAACGCCGTCGTGGGAACCGCCCTGATCAAAAAGTACCCTAAGCTGGAAAGCGAGTTC
GTGTACGGCGACTACAAGGTGTACGACGTGCGGAAGATGATCGCCAAGAGCGAGCAGGAAATCGGCAAGG
CTACCGCCAAGTACTTCTTCTACAGCAACATCATGAACTTTTTCAAGACCGAGATTACCCTGGCCAACGG
CGAGATCCGGAAGCGGCCTCTGATCGAGACAAACGGCGAAACCGGGGAGATCGTGTGGGATAAGGGCCGG
GATTTTGCCACCGTGCGGAAAGTGCTGAGCATGCCCCAAGTGAATATCGTGAAAAAGACCGAGGTGCAGA
CAGGCGGCTTCAGCAAAGAGTCTATCCTGCCCAAGAGGAACAGCGATAAGCTGATCGCCAGAAAGAAGGA
CTGGGACCCTAAGAAGTACGGCGGCTTCGACAGCCCCACCGTGGCCTATTCTGTGCTGGTGGTGGCCAAA
GTGGAAAAGGGCAAGTCCAAGAAACTGAAGAGTGTGAAAGAGCTGCTGGGGATCACCATCATGGAAAGAA
GCAGCTTCGAGAAGAATCCCATCGACTTTCTGGAAGCCAAGGGCTACAAAGAAGTGAAAAAGGACCTGAT
CATCAAGCTGCCTAAGTACTCCCTGTTCGAGCTGGAAAACGGCCGGAAGAGAATGCTGGCCTCTGCCGGC
GAACTGCAGAAGGGAAACGAACTGGCCCTGCCCTCCAAATATGTGAACTTCCTGTACCTGGCCAGCCACT
ATGAGAAGCTGAAGGGCTCCCCCGAGGATAATGAGCAGAAACAGCTGTTTGTGGAACAGCACAAGCACTA
CCTGGACGAGATCATCGAGCAGATCAGCGAGTTCTCCAAGAGAGTGATCCTGGCCGACGCTAATCTGGAC
AAAGTGCTGTCCGCCTACAACAAGCACCGGGATAAGCCCATCAGAGAGCAGGCCGAGAATATCATCCACC
TGTTTACCCTGACCAATCTGGGAGCCCCTGCCGCCTTCAAGTACTTTGACACCACCATCGACCGGAAGAG
GTACACCAGCACCAAAGAGGTGCTGGACGCCACCCTGATCCACCAGAGCATCACCGGCCTGTACGAGACA
CGGATCGACCTGTCTCAGCTGGGAGGTGACTCTGGAGGATCTAGCGGAGGATCCTCTGGCAGCGAGACAC
CAGGAACAAGCGAGTCAGCAACACCAGAGAGCAGTGGCGGCAGCAGCGGCGGCAGCAGCCTGGGTTCTAC
ATGGCTGAGCGACTTCCCTCAGGCCTGGGCTGAAACCGGCGGCATGGGCCTGGCTGTGCGGCAGGCTCCT
CTGATCATCCCTCTGAAGGCCACCTCCACCCCTGTGTCCATCAAGCAGTACCCCATGAGCCAGGAGGCCA
GACTGGGCATCAAGCCCCACATCCAGCGGCTGCTCGACCAGGGAATCCTGGTCCCCTGCCAGAGCCCCTG
GAACACCCCACTTTTACCTGTGAAAAAGCCCGGCACTAACGACTACCGGCCTGTGCAGGACCTGAGAGAA
GTGAACAAGCGGGTTGAGGACATCCACCCTACAGTGCCTAACCCCTACAACCTGCTGTCTGGCCTGCCAC
CGAGCCACCAGTGGTACACCGTGCTGGACCTGAAAGACGCCTTCTTCTGTCTGAGACTCCATCCTACCAG
CCAGCCACTGTTCGCCTTCGAGTGGCGGGACCCTGAGATGGGCATCAGCGGCCAGCTGACATGGACCCGG
CTGCCACAGGGCTTCAAGAACAGCCCTACACTGTTCAACGAGGCCCTGCACAGAGATCTGGCTGACTTCA
GAATCCAGCATCCTGACCTGATCCTGCTGCAGTACGTGGACGACTTGCTGCTTGCCGCTACATCTGAACT
GGATTGCCAGCAAGGCACCAGAGCTCTGCTCCAGACCCTGGGCAACCTGGGGTATAGGGCCAGCGCCAAG
AAGGCCCAGATCTGCCAGAAGCAAGTGAAGTACCTGGGATACCTGCTGAAGGAAGGCCAGAGATGGCTGA
CCGAGGCGCGGAAGGAAACAGTGATGGGCCAGCCTACCCCTAAGACCCCCAGACAGCTGCGAGAATTCCT
GGGCAAGGCTGGCTTTTGCAGACTGTTCATCCCCGGCTTCGCTGAGATGGCCGCTCCTCTGTACCCACTG
ACCAAGCCCGGTACCCTGTTCAATTGGGGCCCCGATCAGCAGAAAGCCTACCAGGAGATTAAGCAGGCCC
TGCTGACCGCCCCTGCCCTCGGGCTGCCTGATCTGACAAAACCTTTCGAGCTGTTTGTCGACGAGAAGCA
GGGCTACGCCAAGGGCGTGCTGACACAGAAACTGGGACCTTGGAGAAGACCTGTGGCTTATCTCAGCAAG
AAGCTGGACCCCGTGGCCGCCGGATGGCCTCCATGTCTGAGGATGGTCGCCGCTATCGCCGTGCTGACCA
AGGACGCCGGCAAACTGACCATGGGACAACCTCTGGTGATCCTGGCCCCTCACGCCGTCGAGGCCCTGGT
GAAGCAGCCTCCTGACAGATGGCTGAGCAACGCCAGAATGACCCACTACCAGGCCCTGCTGCTGGATACC
GATAGAGTGCAGTTCGGCCCTGTGGTGGCTCTGAATCCTGCCACCCTGCTCCCACTTCCCGAGGAAGGCT
CTGGCGGCTCAAAAAGAACCGCCGACGGCAGCGAATTCGAGCCCAAGAAGAAGAGGAAAGTCTAATCTAG
AAATAAAGGAAATTTATTTTCATTGCAATAGTGTGTTGGAATTTTTTGTGTCTCTCAGCGGCCGCAGGAA
CCCCTAGTGATGGAGTTGGCCACTCCCTCTCTGCGCGCTCGCTCGCTCACTGAGGCCGGGCGACCAAAGG
TCGCCCGACGCCCGGGCTTTGCCCGGGCGGCCTCAGTGAGCGAGCGAGCGCGCAGCTGCCTGCAGGGGCG
CCTGATGCGGTATTTTCTCCTTACGCATCTGTGCGGTATTTCACACCGCATA
[142 nt withheld, positions 4953-5094]
C
[141 nt withheld, positions 5096-5236]
CCTTTGACGTTGGAGTCCACGTTCTTT
[37 nt withheld, positions 5264-5300]
ACCCTATCTCGGGCTATTCTTTTGATTTATAAGGGATTTTGCCGATTTCGGCCTATTGGTTAAAAAATGA
GCTGATTTAACAAAAATTTAACGCGAATTTTAACAAAATATTAACGTTTACAATTTTATGGTGCACTCTC
AGTACAATCTGCTCTGATGCCGCATAGTTAAGCCAGCCCCGACACCCGCCAACACCCGCTGACGCGCCCT
GACGGGCTTGTCTGCTCCCGGCATCCGCTTACAGACAAGCTGTGACCGTCTCCGGGAGCTGCATGTGTCA
GAGGTTTTCACCGTCATCACCGAAACGCGCGAGACGAAAGGGCCTCGTGATACGCCTATTTTTATAGGTT
AATGTCATGATAATAATGGTTTCTTAGACGTCAGGTGGCACTTTTCGGGGAAATGTGCGCGGAACCCCTA
TTTGTTTATTTTTCTAAATACATTCAAATATGTATCCGCTCATGAGACAATAACCCTGATAAATGCTTCA
ATAATATTGAAAAAGGAAGAGTATGAGTATTCAACATTTCCGTGTCGCCCTTATTCCCTTTTTTGCGGCA
TTTTGCCTTCCTGTTTTTGCTCACCCAGAAACGCTGGTGAAAGTAAAAGATGCTGAAGATCAGTTGGGTG
CACGAGTGGGTTACATCGAACTGGATCTCAACAGCGGTAAGATCCTTGAGAGTTTTCGCCCCGAAGAACG
TTTTCCAATGATGAGCACTTTTAAAGTTCTGCTATGTGGCGCGGTATTATCCCGTATTGACGCCGGGCAA
GAGCAACTCGGTCGCCGCATACACTATTCTCAGAATGACTTGGTTGAGTACTCACCAGTCACAGAAAAGC
ATCTTACGGATGGCATGACAGTAAGAGAATTATGCAGTGCTGCCATAACCATGAGTGATAACACTGCGGC
CAACTTACTTCTGACAACGATCGGAGGACCGAAGGAGCTAACCGCTTTTTTGCACAACATGGGGGATCAT
GTAACTCGCCTTGATCGTTGGGAACCGGAGCTGAATGAAGCCATACCAAACGACGAGCGTGACACCACGA
TGCCTGTAGCAATGGCAACAACGTTGCGCAAACTATTAACTGGCGAACTACTTACTCTAGCTTCCCGGCA
ACAATTAATAGACTGGATGGAGGCGGATAAAGTTGCAGGACCACTTCTGCGCTCGGCCCTTCCGGCTGGC
TGGTTTATTGCTGATAAATCTGGAGCCGGTGAGCGTGGGTCTCGCGGTATCATTGCAGCACTGGGGCCAG
ATGGTAAGCCCTCCCGTATCGTAGTTATCTACACGACGGGGAGTCAGGCAACTATGGATGAACGAAATAG
ACAGATCGCTGAGATAGGTGCCTCACTGATTAAGCATTGGTAACTGTCAGACCAAGTTTACTCATATATA
CTTTAGATTGATTTAAAACTTCATTTTTAATTTAAAAGGATCTAGGTGAAGATCCTTTTTGATAATCTCA
TGACCAAAATCCCTTAACGTGAGTTTTCGTTCCACTGAGCGTCAGACCCCGTAGAAAAGATCAAAGGATC
TTCTTGAGATCCTTTTTTTCTGCGCGTAATCTGCTGCTTGCAAACAAAAAAACCACCGCTACCAGCGGTG
GTTTGTTTGCCGGATCAAGAGCTACCAACTCTTTTTCCGAAGGTAACTGGCTTCAGCAGAGCGCAGATAC
CAAATACTGTCCTTCTAGTGTAGCCGTAGTTAGGCCACCACTTCAAGAACTCTGTAGCACCGCCTACATA
CCTCGCTCTGCTAATCCTGTTACCAGTGGCTGCTGCCAGTGGCGATAAGTCGTGTCTTACCGGGTTGGAC
TCAAGACGATAGTTACCGGATAAGGCGCAGCGGTCGGGCTGAACGGGGGGTTCGTGCACACAGCCCAGCT
TGGAGCGAACGACCTACACCGAACTGAGATACCTACAGCGTGAGCTATGAGAAAGCGCCACGCTTCCCGA
AGGGAGAAAGGCGGACAGGTATCCGGTAAGCGGCAGGGTCGGAACAGGAGAGCGCACGAGGGAGCTTCCA
GGGGGAAACGCCTGGTATCTTTATAGTCCTGTCGGGTTTCGCCACCTCTGACTTGAGCGTCGATTTTTGT
GATGCTCGTCAGGGGGGCGGAGCCTATGGAAAAACGCCAGCAACGCGGCCTTTTTACGGTTCCTGGCCTT
TTGCTGGCCTTTTGCTCACATGT
