Features (pLannotate 1.2.2; 17 found; start..end, strand, type, name):
     12..39      +  repeat_region  AAV2 ITR (fragment): inverted terminal repeat of adeno-associated virus serotype 2 inverted
     68..95      +  repeat_region  AAV2 ITR (fragment): inverted terminal repeat of adeno-associated virus serotype 2 inverted
    139..158     +  enhancer       CMV enhancer (fragment): human cytomegalovirus immediate early enhancer
    159..399     +  promoter       U6 promoter: RNA polymerase III promoter for human U6 snRNA
    429..504     +  misc_RNA       gRNA scaffold: guide RNA scaffold for the Streptococcus pyogenes CRISPR/Cas9 system
    878..1021    +  CDS            dnaB (fragment): DNAB_SYNY3 - Experimental evidence at protein level: Swiss-Prot protein existence level 1. Participates in initiation and elongation during chromosome replication; it exhibits DNA-dependent ATPase activity. From Synechocystis sp. (strain PCC 6803 / Kazusa).
   1019..3096    +  CDS            Cas9(C) (fragment): C-terminal portion of Streptococcus pyogenes Cas9 (Zetsche et al., 2015)
   3200..4609    +  CDS            gag-pol (fragment): POL_MLVMS - Experimental evidence at protein level: Swiss-Prot protein existence level 1. [Integrase]: Catalyzes viral DNA integration into the host chromosome, by performing a series of DNA cutting and joining reactions. This enzyme activity takes place after virion entry into a cell and reverse transcription of the RNA genome in dsDNA. The first step in the integration process is 3' processing. This step requires a complex comprising the viral genome, matrix protein and integrase. This complex is called the pre-integration complex (PIC). The integrase protein removes 2 nucleotides from each
   4682..4737    +  polyA_signal   β-globin poly(A) signal: rabbit β-globin polyadenylation signal (Gil and Proudfoot, 1987)
   4746..4886    +  repeat_region  AAV2 ITR: inverted terminal repeat of adeno-associated virus serotype 2 inverted
   4891..4942    -  misc_feature   bom (fragment): basis of mobility region from pBR322
   4961..5416    +  rep_origin     f1 ori (sequence partly withheld): f1 bacteriophage origin of replication; arrow indicates direction of (+) strand synthesis
   5417..5466    -  misc_feature   bom (fragment): basis of mobility region from pBR322
   5568..5603    -  CDS            rop (fragment): Rop protein, which maintains plasmids at low copy number; rop
   5698..5802    +  promoter       AmpR promoter: bla
   5803..6663    +  CDS            AmpR: β-lactamase; bla; confers resistance to ampicillin, carbenicillin, and related antibiotics
   6834..7422    +  rep_origin     ori: high-copy-number ColE1/pMB1/pBR322/pUC origin of replication
>Addgene plasmid #190337 | PE_CO-Mini-C | addgene full sequence | sequence record 374556 | Addgene NGS Result
CCTGCAGGCAGCTGCGCGCTCGCTCGCTCACTGAGGCCGCCCGGGCGTCGGGCGACCTTTGGTCGCCCGG
CCTCAGTGAGCGAGCGAGCGCGCAGAGAGGGAGTGGCCAACTCCATCACTAGGGGTTCCTGCGGCCGCGA
CATTGATTATTGACTAGTGAGGGCCTATTTCCCATGATTCCTTCATATTTGCATATACGATACAAGGCTG
TTAGAGAGATAATTAGAATTAATTTGACTGTAAACACAAAGATATTAGTACAAAATACGTGACGTAGAAA
GTAATAATTTCTTGGGTAGTTTGCAGTTTTAAAATTATGTTTTAAAATGGACTATCATATGCTTACCGTA
ACTTGAAAGTATTTCGATTTCTTGGCTTTATATATCTTGTGGAAAGGACGAAACACCGCCCATACCTTGG
AGCAACGGGTTTTAGAGCTAGAAATAGCAAGTTAAAATAAGGCTAGTCCGTTATCAACTTGAAAAAGTGG
CACCGAGTCGGTGCACCTTCCGCCGATTGCTCCAAGGTTTTTTACTAGTATGGAGGCGGTACTATGTAGA
TGAGAATTCAGGAGCAAACTGGGAAAAGCAACTGCTTCCAAATATTTGTGATTTTTACAGTGTAGTTTTG
GAAAAACTCTTAGCCTACCAATTCTTCTAAGTGTTTTAAAATGTGGGAGCCAGTACACATGAAGTTATAG
AGTGTTTTAATGAGGCTTAAATATTTACCGTAACTATGAAATGCTACGCATATCATGCTGTTCAGGCTCC
GTGGCCACGCAACTCATACTGACCGGTGAGCCGCCACCATGAAACGGACAGCCGACGGAAGCGAGTTCGA
GTCACCAAAGAAGAAGCGGAAAGTCGCGGCGGCGTGCCCGGAACTGCGTCAGCTGGCGCAGAGCGATGTG
TATTGGGATCCGATTGTGAGCATTGAACCGGATGGCGTGGAAGAAGTGTTTGATCTGACCGTGCCGGGCC
CGCATAACTTTGTGGCGAACGATATTATTGCGCATAACTCCGGCAAGACAATCCTGGATTTCCTGAAGTC
CGACGGCTTCGCCAACAGAAACTTCATGCAGCTGATCCACGACGACAGCCTGACCTTTAAAGAGGACATC
CAGAAAGCCCAGGTGTCCGGCCAGGGCGATAGCCTGCACGAGCACATTGCCAATCTGGCCGGCAGCCCCG
CCATTAAGAAGGGCATCCTGCAGACAGTGAAGGTGGTGGACGAGCTCGTGAAAGTGATGGGCCGGCACAA
GCCCGAGAACATCGTGATCGAAATGGCCAGAGAGAACCAGACCACCCAGAAGGGACAGAAGAACAGCCGC
GAGAGAATGAAGCGGATCGAAGAGGGCATCAAAGAGCTGGGCAGCCAGATCCTGAAAGAACACCCCGTGG
AAAACACCCAGCTGCAGAACGAGAAGCTGTACCTGTACTACCTGCAGAATGGGCGGGATATGTACGTGGA
CCAGGAACTGGACATCAACCGGCTGTCCGACTACGATGTGGACGCTATCGTGCCTCAGAGCTTTCTGAAG
GACGACTCCATCGACAACAAGGTGCTGACCAGAAGCGACAAGAACCGGGGCAAGAGCGACAACGTGCCCT
CCGAAGAGGTCGTGAAGAAGATGAAGAACTACTGGCGGCAGCTGCTGAACGCCAAGCTGATTACCCAGAG
AAAGTTCGACAATCTGACCAAGGCCGAGAGAGGCGGCCTGAGCGAACTGGATAAGGCCGGCTTCATCAAG
AGACAGCTGGTGGAAACCCGGCAGATCACAAAGCACGTGGCACAGATCCTGGACTCCCGGATGAACACTA
AGTACGACGAGAATGACAAGCTGATCCGGGAAGTGAAAGTGATCACCCTGAAGTCCAAGCTGGTGTCCGA
TTTCCGGAAGGATTTCCAGTTTTACAAAGTGCGCGAGATCAACAACTACCACCACGCCCACGACGCCTAC
CTGAACGCCGTCGTGGGAACCGCCCTGATCAAAAAGTACCCTAAGCTGGAAAGCGAGTTCGTGTACGGCG
ACTACAAGGTGTACGACGTGCGGAAGATGATCGCCAAGAGCGAGCAGGAAATCGGCAAGGCTACCGCCAA
GTACTTCTTCTACAGCAACATCATGAACTTTTTCAAGACCGAGATTACCCTGGCCAACGGCGAGATCCGG
AAGCGGCCTCTGATCGAGACAAACGGCGAAACCGGGGAGATCGTGTGGGATAAGGGCCGGGATTTTGCCA
CCGTGCGGAAAGTGCTGAGCATGCCCCAAGTGAATATCGTGAAAAAGACCGAGGTGCAGACAGGCGGCTT
CAGCAAAGAGTCTATCCTGCCCAAGAGGAACAGCGATAAGCTGATCGCCAGAAAGAAGGACTGGGACCCT
AAGAAGTACGGCGGCTTCGACAGCCCCACCGTGGCCTATTCTGTGCTGGTGGTGGCCAAAGTGGAAAAGG
GCAAGTCCAAGAAACTGAAGAGTGTGAAAGAGCTGCTGGGGATCACCATCATGGAAAGAAGCAGCTTCGA
GAAGAATCCCATCGACTTTCTGGAAGCCAAGGGCTACAAAGAAGTGAAAAAGGACCTGATCATCAAGCTG
CCTAAGTACTCCCTGTTCGAGCTGGAAAACGGCCGGAAGAGAATGCTGGCCTCTGCCGGCGAACTGCAGA
AGGGAAACGAACTGGCCCTGCCCTCCAAATATGTGAACTTCCTGTACCTGGCCAGCCACTATGAGAAGCT
GAAGGGCTCCCCCGAGGATAATGAGCAGAAACAGCTGTTTGTGGAACAGCACAAGCACTACCTGGACGAG
ATCATCGAGCAGATCAGCGAGTTCTCCAAGAGAGTGATCCTGGCCGACGCTAATCTGGACAAAGTGCTGT
CCGCCTACAACAAGCACCGGGATAAGCCCATCAGAGAGCAGGCCGAGAATATCATCCACCTGTTTACCCT
GACCAATCTGGGAGCCCCTGCCGCCTTCAAGTACTTTGACACCACCATCGACCGGAAGAGGTACACCAGC
ACCAAAGAGGTGCTGGACGCCACCCTGATCCACCAGAGCATCACCGGCCTGTACGAGACACGGATCGACC
TGTCTCAGCTGGGAGGTGACTCTGGAGGATCTAGCGGAGGATCCTCTGGCAGCGAGACACCAGGAACAAG
CGAGTCAGCAACACCAGAGAGCAGTGGCGGCAGCAGCGGCGGCAGCAGCCTGGGTTCTACATGGCTGAGC
GACTTCCCTCAGGCCTGGGCTGAAACCGGCGGCATGGGCCTGGCTGTGCGGCAGGCTCCTCTGATCATCC
CTCTGAAGGCCACCTCCACCCCTGTGTCCATCAAGCAGTACCCCATGAGCCAGGAGGCCAGACTGGGCAT
CAAGCCCCACATCCAGCGGCTGCTCGACCAGGGAATCCTGGTCCCCTGCCAGAGCCCCTGGAACACCCCA
CTTTTACCTGTGAAAAAGCCCGGCACTAACGACTACCGGCCTGTGCAGGACCTGAGAGAAGTGAACAAGC
GGGTTGAGGACATCCACCCTACAGTGCCTAACCCCTACAACCTGCTGTCTGGCCTGCCACCGAGCCACCA
GTGGTACACCGTGCTGGACCTGAAAGACGCCTTCTTCTGTCTGAGACTCCATCCTACCAGCCAGCCACTG
TTCGCCTTCGAGTGGCGGGACCCTGAGATGGGCATCAGCGGCCAGCTGACATGGACCCGGCTGCCACAGG
GCTTCAAGAACAGCCCTACACTGTTCAACGAGGCCCTGCACAGAGATCTGGCTGACTTCAGAATCCAGCA
TCCTGACCTGATCCTGCTGCAGTACGTGGACGACTTGCTGCTTGCCGCTACATCTGAACTGGATTGCCAG
CAAGGCACCAGAGCTCTGCTCCAGACCCTGGGCAACCTGGGGTATAGGGCCAGCGCCAAGAAGGCCCAGA
TCTGCCAGAAGCAAGTGAAGTACCTGGGATACCTGCTGAAGGAAGGCCAGAGATGGCTGACCGAGGCGCG
GAAGGAAACAGTGATGGGCCAGCCTACCCCTAAGACCCCCAGACAGCTGCGAGAATTCCTGGGCAAGGCT
GGCTTTTGCAGACTGTTCATCCCCGGCTTCGCTGAGATGGCCGCTCCTCTGTACCCACTGACCAAGCCCG
GTACCCTGTTCAATTGGGGCCCCGATCAGCAGAAAGCCTACCAGGAGATTAAGCAGGCCCTGCTGACCGC
CCCTGCCCTCGGGCTGCCTGATCTGACAAAACCTTTCGAGCTGTTTGTCGACGAGAAGCAGGGCTACGCC
AAGGGCGTGCTGACACAGAAACTGGGACCTTGGAGAAGACCTGTGGCTTATCTCAGCAAGAAGCTGGACC
CCGTGGCCGCCGGATGGCCTCCATGTCTGAGGATGGTCGCCGCTATCGCCGTGCTGACCAAGGACGCCGG
CAAACTGACCATGGGACAACCTCTGGTGATCCTGGCCCCTCACGCCGTCGAGGCCCTGGTGAAGCAGCCT
CCTGACAGATGGCTGAGCAACGCCAGAATGACCCACTACCAGGCCCTGCTGCTGGATACCGATAGAGTGC
AGTTCGGCCCTGTGGTGGCTCTGAATCCTGCCACCCTGCTCCCACTTCCCGAGGAAGGCTCTGGCGGCTC
AAAAAGAACCGCCGACGGCAGCGAATTCGAGCCCAAGAAGAAGAGGAAAGTCTAATCTAGAAATAAAGGA
AATTTATTTTCATTGCAATAGTGTGTTGGAATTTTTTGTGTCTCTCAGCGGCCGCAGGAACCCCTAGTGA
TGGAGTTGGCCACTCCCTCTCTGCGCGCTCGCTCGCTCACTGAGGCCGGGCGACCAAAGGTCGCCCGACG
CCCGGGCTTTGCCCGGGCGGCCTCAGTGAGCGAGCGAGCGCGCAGCTGCCTGCAGGGGCGCCTGATGCGG
TATTTTCTCCTTACGCATCTGTGCGGTATTTCACACCGCATA
[95 nt withheld, positions 4943-5037]
T
[46 nt withheld, positions 5039-5084]
C
[141 nt withheld, positions 5086-5226]
CCTTTGACGTTGGAGTCCACGTTCTTT
[37 nt withheld, positions 5254-5290]
ACTCTATCTCGGGCTATTCTTTTGATTTATAAGGGATTTTGCCGATTTCGGTCTATTGGTTAAAAAATGA
GCTGATTTAACAAAAATTTAACGCGAATTTTAACAAAATATTAACGTTTACAATTTTATGGTGCACTCTC
AGTACAATCTGCTCTGATGCCGCATAGTTAAGCCAGCCCCGACACCCGCCAACACCCGCTGACGCGCCCT
GACGGGCTTGTCTGCTCCCGGCATCCGCTTACAGACAAGCTGTGACCGTCTCCGGGAGCTGCATGTGTCA
GAGGTTTTCACCGTCATCACCGAAACGCGCGAGACGAAAGGGCCTCGTGATACGCCTATTTTTATAGGTT
AATGTCATGATAATAATGGTTTCTTAGACGTCAGGTGGCACTTTTCGGGGAAATGTGCGCGGAACCCCTA
TTTGTTTATTTTTCTAAATACATTCAAATATGTATCCGCTCATGAGACAATAACCCTGATAAATGCTTCA
ATAATATTGAAAAAGGAAGAGTATGAGTATTCAACATTTCCGTGTCGCCCTTATTCCCTTTTTTGCGGCA
TTTTGCCTTCCTGTTTTTGCTCACCCAGAAACGCTGGTGAAAGTAAAAGATGCTGAAGATCAGTTGGGTG
CACGAGTGGGTTACATCGAACTGGATCTCAACAGCGGTAAGATCCTTGAGAGTTTTCGCCCCGAAGAACG
TTTTCCAATGATGAGCACTTTTAAAGTTCTGCTATGTGGCGCGGTATTATCCCGTATTGACGCCGGGCAA
GAGCAACTCGGTCGCCGCATACACTATTCTCAGAATGACTTGGTTGAGTACTCACCAGTCACAGAAAAGC
ATCTTACGGATGGCATGACAGTAAGAGAATTATGCAGTGCTGCCATAACCATGAGTGATAACACTGCGGC
CAACTTACTTCTGACAACGATCGGAGGACCGAAGGAGCTAACCGCTTTTTTGCACAACATGGGGGATCAT
GTAACTCGCCTTGATCGTTGGGAACCGGAGCTGAATGAAGCCATACCAAACGACGAGCGTGACACCACGA
TGCCTGTAGCAATGGCAACAACGTTGCGCAAACTATTAACTGGCGAACTACTTACTCTAGCTTCCCGGCA
ACAATTAATAGACTGGATGGAGGCGGATAAAGTTGCAGGACCACTTCTGCGCTCGGCCCTTCCGGCTGGC
TGGTTTATTGCTGATAAATCTGGAGCCGGTGAGCGTGGGTCTCGCGGTATCATTGCAGCACTGGGGCCAG
ATGGTAAGCCCTCCCGTATCGTAGTTATCTACACGACGGGGAGTCAGGCAACTATGGATGAACGAAATAG
ACAGATCGCTGAGATAGGTGCCTCACTGATTAAGCATTGGTAACTGTCAGACCAAGTTTACTCATATATA
CTTTAGATTGATTTAAAACTTCATTTTTAATTTAAAAGGATCTAGGTGAAGATCCTTTTTGATAATCTCA
TGACCAAAATCCCTTAACGTGAGTTTTCGTTCCACTGAGCGTCAGACCCCGTAGAAAAGATCAAAGGATC
TTCTTGAGATCCTTTTTTTCTGCGCGTAATCTGCTGCTTGCAAACAAAAAAACCACCGCTACCAGCGGTG
GTTTGTTTGCCGGATCAAGAGCTACCAACTCTTTTTCCGAAGGTAACTGGCTTCAGCAGAGCGCAGATAC
CAAATACTGTTCTTCTAGTGTAGCCGTAGTTAGGCCACCACTTCAAGAACTCTGTAGCACCGCCTACATA
CCTCGCTCTGCTAATCCTGTTACCAGTGGCTGCTGCCAGTGGCGATAAGTCGTGTCTTACCGGGTTGGAC
TCAAGACGATAGTTACCGGATAAGGCGCAGCGGTCGGGCTGAACGGGGGGTTCGTGCACACAGCCCAGCT
TGGAGCGAACGACCTACACCGAACTGAGATACCTACAGCGTGAGCTATGAGAAAGCGCCACGCTTCCCGA
AGGGAGAAAGGCGGACAGGTATCCGGTAAGCGGCAGGGTCGGAACAGGAGAGCGCACGAGGGAGCTTCCA
GGGGGAAACGCCTGGTATCTTTATAGTCCTGTCGGGTTTCGCCACCTCTGACTTGAGCGTCGATTTTTGT
GATGCTCGTCAGGGGGGCGGAGCCTATGGAAAAACGCCAGCAACGCGGCCTTTTTACGGTTCCTGGCCTT
TTGCTGGCCTTTTGCTCACATGT
